Addgene plasmid #123028: pWS480
Purpose: LexA UAS
Depositing lab: Tom Ellis. Depositing organization: Imperial College London. Publication: Engineering a Model Cell for Rational Tuning of GPCR Signaling. Shaw WM, Yamauchi H, Mead J, Gowers GF, Bell DJ, Oling D, Larsson N, Wigglesworth M, Ladds G, Ellis T. Cell. 2019 Apr 18;177(3):782-796.e27. doi: 10.1016/j.cell.2019.02.023. Epub 2019 Apr 4. PubMed 30955892.
Backbone
  Vector backbone: pYTK001
  Vector type: Yeast Expression
Growth in bacteria
  Bacterial resistance: Chloramphenicol, 25 μg/mL
  Growth temperature: 37°C
  Growth strain: NEB Turbo Competent E. coli
  Copy number: High Copy
Gene/Insert
  Gene/Insert name: LexO (8x) [2a]
  Species: S. cerevisiae (budding yeast)
  Cloning method: Gateway Cloning
Terms and licenses: Academic/Nonprofit Terms; Industry Terms: Not Available to Industry
Depositor comments: Please visit https://www.biorxiv.org/content/10.1101/390559v1 for bioRxiv preprint.
How to cite: pWS480 was a gift from Tom Ellis (Addgene plasmid # 123028 ; http://n2t.net/addgene:123028 ; RRID:Addgene_123028)
