[The description below was written by a language model from this plasmid's Addgene catalogue record and the feature table of its GenBank file.]
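Description:
pWS480 is a small (1,950 bp) part plasmid built in the pYTK001 backbone, the entry vector of the yeast modular cloning toolkit. Although catalogued as a yeast expression vector, the annotated features are entirely bacterial: a high-copy ColE1/pUC-type origin of replication, a chloramphenicol acetyltransferase gene (CmR) for selection in E. coli, and a minimal lambda t0 transcription terminator. No yeast origin, centromere or auxotrophic marker is annotated, consistent with a plasmid meant to store a DNA part rather than to be maintained in yeast itself.

The payload is listed as "LexO (8x) [2a]", with the stated purpose "LexA UAS". This indicates an array of eight LexA operator sites serving as a synthetic upstream activating sequence. The "[2a]" label suggests a toolkit part-type designation for the upstream portion of a split promoter position, though the record does not explain it. The insert is not annotated in the feature table, so its exact position and boundaries are not given; it presumably lies in the unannotated region outside the resistance marker and origin. LexA operators bind the bacterial LexA DNA-binding domain, so a UAS of this kind, once joined to a core promoter, places a downstream gene under the control of a synthetic LexA-based transcription factor that is orthogonal to native yeast regulation.

The associated publication concerns engineering a yeast model cell for rational tuning of GPCR signalling, so this part probably helps build synthetic promoters that report on or redirect pathway output. The record lists Gateway as the cloning method, which sits oddly with a pYTK001-derived part; no recombination sites are annotated.
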