LOCUS       Exported 1950 bp ds-DNA circular SYN 13-MAY-2021
DEFINITION  LexA UAS.
ACCESSION   .
VERSION     .
KEYWORDS    pWS480
SOURCE      synthetic DNA construct
  ORGANISM  synthetic DNA construct
REFERENCE   1 (bases 1 to 1950)
  AUTHORS   Shaw WM, Yamauchi H, Mead J, Gowers GF, Bell DJ, Oling D, Larsson N,
            Wigglesworth M, Ladds G, Ellis T
  TITLE     Engineering a Model Cell for Rational Tuning of GPCR Signaling.
  JOURNAL   Cell. 2019 Apr 18;177(3):782-796.e27. doi:
            10.1016/j.cell.2019.02.023. Epub 2019 Apr 4.
  PUBMED    30955892
REFERENCE   2 (bases 1 to 1950)
  AUTHORS   .
  TITLE     Direct Submission
  JOURNAL   Exported May 13, 2021 from SnapGene Server 1.1.58
            http://www.snapgene.com
FEATURES             Location/Qualifiers
     source          1..1950
                     /organism="synthetic DNA construct"
                     /mol_type="other DNA"
     terminator      317..351
                     /label=lambda t0 terminator
                     /note="minimal transcription terminator from phage lambda
                     (Scholtissek and Grosse, 1987)"
     CDS             complement(422..1081)
                     /codon_start=1
                     /gene="cat"
                     /product="chloramphenicol acetyltransferase"
                     /label=CmR
                     /note="confers resistance to chloramphenicol"
                     /translation="MEKKITGYTTVDISQWHRKEHFEAFQSVAQCTYNQTVQLDITAFL
                     KTVKKNKHKFYPAFIHILARLMNAHPEFRMAMKDGELVIWDSVHPCYTVFHEQTETFSS
                     LWSEYHDDFRQFLHIYSQDVACYGENLAYFPKGFIENMFFVSANPWVSFTSFDLNVANM
                     DNFFAPVFTMGKYYTQGDKVLMPLAIQVHHAVCDGFHVGRMLNELQQYCDEWQGGA"
     primer_bind     996..1015
                     /label=CAT-R
                     /note="Chloramphenicol resistance gene, reverse primer"
     rep_origin      1263..1851
                     /direction=RIGHT
                     /label=ori
                     /note="high-copy-number ColE1/pMB1/pBR322/pUC origin of
                     replication"
     primer_bind     1752..1771
                     /label=pBR322ori-F
                     /note="pBR322 origin, forward primer"
ORIGIN
        1 agtcggtctc aaacgggtag tccatcgttg taggatactg tatatacata cagtagtcac
       61 gtcgtttact gtatatactc acagtacgct attgcaacta ctgtatatac acccagtaga
      121 gtaggtgact actgtatgag catacagtag tgacaaccac ttactgtata taaatacagt
      181 agtggtcatc gatactgtat ataaaaccag taggcaatcg tttgtactgt atgtacatac
      241 agtatacctc gcaactactg tatataaaca cagtaattaa cttgtaatat tctaatcaat
      301 tgatgagacc agaccaataa aaaacgcccg gcggcaaccg agcgttctga acaaatccag
      361 atggagttct gaggtcatta ctggatctat caacaggagt ccaagcgagc tcgatatcaa
      421 attacgcccc gccctgccac tcatcgcagt actgttgtaa ttcattaagc attctgccga
      481 catggaagcc atcacaaacg gcatgatgaa cctgaatcgc cagcggcatc agcaccttgt
      541 cgccttgcgt ataatatttg cccatggtga aaacgggggc gaagaagttg tccatattgg
      601 ccacgtttaa atcaaaactg gtgaaactca cccagggatt ggctgaaacg aaaaacatat
      661 tctcaataaa ccctttaggg aaataggcca ggttttcacc gtaacacgcc acatcttgcg
      721 aatatatgtg tagaaactgc cggaaatcgt cgtggtattc actccagagc gatgaaaacg
      781 tttcagtttg ctcatggaaa acggtgtaac aagggtgaac actatcccat atcaccagct
      841 caccgtcttt cattgccata cgaaattccg gatgagcatt catcaggcgg gcaagaatgt
      901 gaataaaggc cggataaaac ttgtgcttat ttttctttac ggtctttaaa aaggccgtaa
      961 tatccagctg aacggtctgg ttataggtac attgagcaac tgactgaaat gcctcaaaat
     1021 gttctttacg atgccattgg gatatatcaa cggtggtata tccagtgatt tttttctcca
     1081 ttttagcttc cttagctcct gaaaatctcg ataactcaaa aaatacgccc ggtagtgatc
     1141 ttatttcatt atggtgaaag ttggaacctc ttacgtgccc gatcaatcat gaccaaaatc
     1201 ccttaacgtg agttttcgtt ccactgagcg tcagaccccg tagaaaagat caaaggatct
     1261 tcttgagatc ctttttttct gcgcgtaatc tgctgcttgc aaacaaaaaa accaccgcta
     1321 ccagcggtgg tttgtttgcc ggatcaagag ctaccaactc tttttccgaa ggtaactggc
     1381 ttcagcagag cgcagatacc aaatactgtt cttctagtgt agccgtagtt aggccaccac
     1441 ttcaagaact ctgtagcacc gcctacatac ctcgctctgc taatcctgtt accagtggct
     1501 gctgccagtg gcgataagtc gtgtcttacc gggttggact caagacgata gttaccggat
     1561 aaggcgcagc ggtcgggctg aacggggggt tcgtgcacac agcccagctt ggagcgaacg
     1621 acctacaccg aactgagata cctacagcgt gagctatgag aaagcgccac gcttcccgaa
     1681 gggagaaagg cggacaggta tccggtaagc ggcagggtcg gaacaggaga gcgcacgagg
     1741 gagcttccag ggggaaacgc ctggtatctt tatagtcctg tcgggtttcg ccacctctga
     1801 cttgagcgtc gatttttgtg atgctcgtca ggggggcgga gcctatggaa aaacgccagc
     1861 aacgcggcct ttttacggtt cctggccttt tgctggcctt ttgctcacat gttctttcct
     1921 gcgttatccc ctgattctgt ggataaccgt
//
